Addgene plasmid #105293: pECFP-Rac1Y40C
Purpose: Control for FRET biosensor analysis - cannot bind downstream effectors
Depositing lab: Kenneth Yamada. Depositing organization: National Institute of Dental and Craniofacial Research (NIDCR). Publication: Nonpolarized signaling reveals two distinct modes of 3D cell migration. Petrie RJ, Gavara N, Chadwick RS, Yamada KM. J Cell Biol. 2012 Apr 30;197(3):439-55. doi: 10.1083/jcb.201201124. PubMed 22547408.
Backbone
  Vector backbone: pECFP-C1
  Vector type: Mammalian Expression
Growth in bacteria
  Bacterial resistance: Kanamycin, 50 μg/mL
  Growth temperature: 37°C
  Growth strain: DH5alpha
  Copy number: High Copy
Gene/Insert
  Gene/Insert name: Rac1 (alt name: RAC1)
  Species: H. sapiens (human)
  Mutation: Y40C
  Entrez Gene: RAC1 (a.k.a. MIG5, MRD48, Rac-1, TC-25, p21-Rac1)
  Tag / fusion protein: CFP (N terminal on backbone)
  Cloning method: Restriction Enzyme; 5′ cloning site EcoR1 (unknown if destroyed); 3′ cloning site BamH1 (unknown if destroyed)
  Sequencing primers: 5′ CATGGTCCTGCTGGAGTTCGTG
Terms and licenses: Academic/Nonprofit Terms; Industry Terms: Not Available to Industry
Depositor comments: Human Rac1 sequence cloned with a nucleotide (C) added to the 5' end to keep it in frame. Amino acid Y at position 40 of the protein sequence is mutated to C. The insert was from Dr. Natalie Lamarche-Vane (McGill University).
How to cite: pECFP-Rac1Y40C was a gift from Kenneth Yamada (Addgene plasmid # 105293 ; http://n2t.net/addgene:105293 ; RRID:Addgene_105293)
