[The description below was written by a language model from this plasmid's Addgene catalogue record and pLannotate feature annotations shown in this document.]
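Description:
pECFP-Rac1Y40C is a mammalian expression plasmid built on the pECFP-C1 backbone that produces human Rac1 carrying a Y40C substitution, fused at its N terminus to enhanced cyan fluorescent protein. The fusion is driven by the human cytomegalovirus immediate early enhancer and promoter. The ECFP coding sequence is followed by a remnant of the multiple cloning site, the Rac1 open reading frame, and an SV40 polyadenylation signal. The Rac1 insert was placed between EcoRI and BamHI sites, with one extra nucleotide added at the 5' end to keep it in frame with ECFP. A short fragment annotated as SV40 large T antigen lies between the insert and the poly(A) signal and appears to be backbone sequence rather than part of the payload.

The plasmid replicates in bacteria at high copy from a ColE1/pUC-type origin and also carries an f1 phage origin. Selection relies on a single Tn5 aminoglycoside phosphotransferase gene placed behind tandem bacterial (bla) and SV40 early promoters and terminated by the HSV TK polyadenylation signal. This arrangement confers kanamycin resistance in E. coli and could support G418 selection in mammalian cells. The small ble and bGH poly(A) fragments in the annotation look like incidental matches to backbone sequence.

According to the record, the Y40C mutant cannot bind downstream effectors, and the plasmid serves as a control for FRET biosensor analysis. ECFP is commonly the donor fluorophore in FRET pairs, so an effector-binding-deficient CFP-Rac1 provides a baseline for distinguishing genuine Rac1 activation signals from nonspecific energy transfer. The record does not name the partner acceptor construct. The associated work concerns signaling during three-dimensional cell migration.
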