Features (pLannotate 1.2.2; 15 found; start..end, strand, type, name):
     26..614     +  rep_origin     ori: high-copy-number ColE1/pMB1/pBR322/pUC origin of replication
    789..1092    +  enhancer       CMV enhancer: human cytomegalovirus immediate early enhancer
   1093..1296    +  promoter       CMV promoter: human cytomegalovirus (CMV) immediate early promoter
   1341..2057    +  CDS            ECFP: ECFP is a basic (constitutively fluorescent) cyan fluorescent protein published in 1996, derived from Aequorea victoria. It has low acid sensitivity.
   2058..2092    +  misc_feature   MCS (fragment): multiple cloning site
   2094..2672    +  CDS            Rac1: human Rac family small GTPase 1
   2695..2779    +  CDS            large T antigen (fragment): large T antigen from SV40 (simian virus 40)
   2802..2923    +  polyA_signal   SV40 poly(A) signal: SV40 polyadenylation signal
   2957..3385    -  rep_origin     f1 ori (sequence partly withheld): f1 bacteriophage origin of replication; arrow indicates direction of (+) strand synthesis
   3412..3516    +  promoter       AmpR promoter: bla
   3518..3875    +  promoter       SV40 promoter: SV40 enhancer and early promoter
   3910..4704    +  CDS            NeoR/KanR: aminoglycoside phosphotransferase from Tn5; aph(3')-II (or nptII); confers resistance to neomycin, kanamycin, and G418 (Geneticin®)
   4725..4877    +  CDS            ble (fragment): BLE_KLEPN - Experimental evidence at protein level: Swiss-Prot protein existence level 1. Binding protein with a strong affinity to the bleomycin family of antibiotics. Binds to CL990; an antimitotic-antibiotic compound. From Klebsiella pneumoniae.
   4936..4983    +  polyA_signal   HSV TK poly(A) signal: herpes simplex virus thymidine kinase polyadenylation signal (Cole and Stacy, 1985)
   5074..5090    -  polyA_signal   bGH poly(A) signal (fragment): bovine growth hormone polyadenylation signal
>Addgene plasmid #105293 | pECFP-Rac1Y40C | addgene full sequence | sequence record 204190 | Addgene NGS Result
CCGTAGAAAAGATCAAAGGATCTTCTTGAGATCCTTTTTTTCTGCGCGTAATCTGCTGCTTGCAAACAAA
AAAACCACCGCTACCAGCGGTGGTTTGTTTGCCGGATCAAGAGCTACCAACTCTTTTTCCGAAGGTAACT
GGCTTCAGCAGAGCGCAGATACCAAATACTGTTCTTCTAGTGTAGCCGTAGTTAGGCCACCACTTCAAGA
ACTCTGTATCACCGCCTACATACCTCGCTCTGCTAATCCTGTTACCAGTGGCTGCTGCCAGTGGCGATAA
GTCGTGTCTTACCGGGTTGGACTCAAGACGATAGTTACCGGATAAGGCGCAGCGGTCGGGCTGAACGGGG
GGTTCGTGCACACAGCCCAGCTTGGAGCGAACGACCTACACCGAACTGAGATACCTACAGCGTGAGCTAT
GAGAAAGCGCCACGCTTCCCGAAGGGAGAAAGGCGGACAGGTATCCGGTAAGCGGCAGGGTCGGAACAGG
AGAGCGCACGAGGGAGCTTCCAGGGGGAAACGCCTGGTATCTTTATAGTCCTGTCGGGTTTCGCCACCTC
TGACTTGAGCGTCGATTTTTGTGATGCTCGTCAGGGGGGCGGAGCCTATGGAAAAACGCCAGCAACGCGG
CCTTTTTACGGTTCCTGGCCTTTTGCTGGCCTTTTGCTCACATGTTCTTTCCTGCGTTATCCCCTGATTC
TGTGGATAACCGTATTACCGCCATGCATTAGTTATTAATAGTAATCAATTACGGGGTCATTAGTTCATAG
CCCATATATGGAGTTCCGCGTTACATAACTTACGGTAAATGGCCCGCCTGGCTGACCGCCCAACGACCCC
CGCCCATTGACGTCAATAATGACGTATGTTCCCATAGTAACGCCAATAGGGACTTTCCATTGACGTCAAT
GGGTGGAGTATTTACGGTAAACTGCCCACTTGGCAGTACATCAAGTGTATCATATGCCAAGTACGCCCCC
TATTGACGTCAATGACGGTAAATGGCCCGCCTGGCATTATGCCCAGTACATGACCTTATGGGACTTTCCT
ACTTGGCAGTACATCTACGTATTAGTCATCGCTATTACCATGGTGATGCGGTTTTGGCAGTACATCAATG
GGCGTGGATAGCGGTTTGACTCACGGGGATTTCCAAGTCTCCACCCCATTGACGTCAATGGGAGTTTGTT
TTGGCACCAAAATCAACGGGACTTTCCAAAATGTCGTAACAACTCCGCCCCATTGACGCAAATGGGCGGT
AGGCGTGTACGGTGGGAGGTCTATATAAGCAGAGCTGGTTTAGTGAACCGTCAGATCCGCTAGCGCTACC
GGTCGCCACCATGGTGAGCAAGGGCGAGGAGCTGTTCACCGGGGTGGTGCCCATCCTGGTCGAGCTGGAC
GGCGACGTAAACGGCCACAAGTTCAGCGTGTCCGGCGAGGGCGAGGGCGATGCCACCTACGGCAAGCTGA
CCCTGAAGTTCATCTGCACCACCGGCAAGCTGCCCGTGCCCTGGCCCACCCTCGTGACCACCCTGACCTG
GGGCGTGCAGTGCTTCAGCCGCTACCCCGACCACATGAAGCAGCACGACTTCTTCAAGTCCGCCATGCCC
GAAGGCTACGTCCAGGAGCGCACCATCTTCTTCAAGGACGACGGCAACTACAAGACCCGCGCCGAGGTGA
AGTTCGAGGGCGACACCCTGGTGAACCGCATCGAGCTGAAGGGCATCGACTTCAAGGAGGACGGCAACAT
CCTGGGGCACAAGCTGGAGTACAACTACATCAGCCACAACGTCTATATCACCGCCGACAAGCAGAAGAAC
GGCATCAAGGCCAACTTCAAGATCCGCCACAACATCGAGGACGGCAGCGTGCAGCTCGCCGACCACTACC
AGCAGAACACCCCCATCGGCGACGGCCCCGTGCTGCTGCCCGACAACCACTACCTGAGCACCCAGTCCGC
CCTGAGCAAAGACCCCAACGAGAAGCGCGATCACATGGTCCTGCTGGAGTTCGTGACCGCCGCCGGGATC
ACTCTCGGCATGGACGAGCTGTACAAGTCCGGACTCAGATCTCGAGCTCAAGCTTCGAATTCCATGCAGG
CCATCAAGTGTGTGGTGGTGGGAGACGGAGCTGTAGGTAAAACTTGCCTACTGATCAGTTACACAACCAA
TGCATTTCCTGGAGAATATATCCCTACTGTCTTTGACAATTGTTCTGCCAATGTTATGGTAGATGGAAAA
CCGGTGAACCTGGGCTTATGGGATACAGCTGGACAAGAAGATTATGACAGATTACGCCCCCTATCCTATC
CGCAAACAGATGTGTTCTTAATTTGCTTTTCCCTTGTGAGTCCTGCATCATTTGAAAATGTCCGTGCAAA
GTGGTATCCTGAGGTGCGGCACCACTGTCCCAACACTCCCATCATCCTAGTGGGAACTAAACTTGATCTT
AGGGATGATAAAGACACGATCGAGAAACTGAAGGAGAAGAAGCTGACTCCCATCACCTATCCGCAGGGTC
TAGCCATGGCTAAGGAGATTGGTGCCGTAAAATACCTGGAGTGCTCGGCGCTCACACAGCGAGGCCTCAA
GACAGTGTTTGACGAAGCGATCCGAGCAGTCCTCTGCCCGCCTCCCGTGAAGAAGAGGAAGAGAAAATGC
CTGCTGTTGTAAGGATCCACCGGATCTAGATAACTGATCATAATCAGCCATACCACATTTGTAGAGGTTT
TACTTGCTTTAAAAAACCTCCCACACCTCCCCCTGAACCTGAAACATAAAATGAATGCAATTGTTGTTGT
TAACTTGTTTATTGCAGCTTATAATGGTTACAAATAAAGCAATAGCATCACAAATTTCACAAATAAAGCA
TTTTTTTCACTGCATTCTAGTTGTGGTTTGTCCAAACTCATCAATGTATCTTAAGGCGTAAATTGTAAGC
GTTAATATTTTGTTAAAATTCGCGTTAAATTTTTGTTAAATCAGCTCATTTTTTAACCAATAGGCCGAAA
TCGGCAAAATCCCTTATAAATCAAAAGAATAGACCGAGATAGGGT
[37 nt withheld, positions 3056-3092]
AAAGAACGTGGACTCCAACGTCAAAGG
[49 nt withheld, positions 3120-3168]
T
[91 nt withheld, positions 3170-3260]
G
[124 nt withheld, positions 3262-3385]
CAGGTGGCACTTTTCGGGGAAATGTGCGCGGAACCCCTATTTGTTTATTTTTCTAAATACATTCAAATAT
GTATCCGCTCATGAGACAATAACCCTGATAAATGCTTCAATAATATTGAAAAAGGAAGAGTCCTGAGGCG
GAAAGAACCAGCTGTGGAATGTGTGTCAGTTAGGGTGTGGAAAGTCCCCAGGCTCCCCAGCAGGCAGAAG
TATGCAAAGCATGCATCTCAATTAGTCAGCAACCAGGTGTGGAAAGTCCCCAGGCTCCCCAGCAGGCAGA
AGTATGCAAAGCATGCATCTCAATTAGTCAGCAACCATAGTCCCGCCCCTAACTCCGCCCATCCCGCCCC
TAACTCCGCCCAGTTCCGCCCATTCTCCGCCCCATGGCTGACTAATTTTTTTTATTTATGCAGAGGCCGA
GGCCGCCTCGGCCTCTGAGCTATTCCAGAAGTAGTGAGGAGGCTTTTTTGGAGGCCTAGGCTTTTGCAAA
GATCGATCAAGAGACAGGATGAGGATCGTTTCGCATGATTGAACAAGATGGATTGCACGCAGGTTCTCCG
GCCGCTTGGGTGGAGAGGCTATTCGGCTATGACTGGGCACAACAGACAATCGGCTGCTCTGATGCCGCCG
TGTTCCGGCTGTCAGCGCAGGGGCGCCCGGTTCTTTTTGTCAAGACCGACCTGTCCGGTGCCCTGAATGA
ACTGCAAGACGAGGCAGCGCGGCTATCGTGGCTGGCCACGACGGGCGTTCCTTGCGCAGCTGTGCTCGAC
GTTGTCACTGAAGCGGGAAGGGACTGGCTGCTATTGGGCGAAGTGCCGGGGCAGGATCTCCTGTCATCTC
ACCTTGCTCCTGCCGAGAAAGTATCCATCATGGCTGATGCAATGCGGCGGCTGCATACGCTTGATCCGGC
TACCTGCCCATTCGACCACCAAGCGAAACATCGCATCGAGCGAGCACGTACTCGGATGGAAGCCGGTCTT
GTCGATCAGGATGATCTGGACGAAGAGCATCAGGGGCTCGCGCCAGCCGAACTGTTCGCCAGGCTCAAGG
CGAGCATGCCCGACGGCGAGGATCTCGTCGTGACCCATGGCGATGCCTGCTTGCCGAATATCATGGTGGA
AAATGGCCGCTTTTCTGGATTCATCGACTGTGGCCGGCTGGGTGTGGCGGACCGCTATCAGGACATAGCG
TTGGCTACCCGTGATATTGCTGAAGAGCTTGGCGGCGAATGGGCTGACCGCTTCCTCGTGCTTTACGGTA
TCGCCGCTCCCGATTCGCAGCGCATCGCCTTCTATCGCCTTCTTGACGAGTTCTTCTGAGCGGGACTCTG
GGGTTCGAAATGACCGACCAAGCGACGCCCAACCTGCCATCACGAGATTTCGATTCCACCGCCGCCTTCT
ATGAAAGGTTGGGCTTCGGAATCGTTTTCCGGGACGCCGGCTGGATGATCCTCCAGCGCGGGGATCTCAT
GCTGGAGTTCTTCGCCCACCCTAGGGGGAGGCTAACTGAAACACGGAAGGAGACAATACCGGAAGGAACC
CGCGCTATGACGGCAATAAAAAGACAGAATAAAACGCACGGTGTTGGGTCGTTTGTTCATAAACGCGGGG
TTCGGTCCCAGGGCTGGCACTCTGTCGATACCCCACCGAGACCCCATTGGGGCCAATACGCCCGCGTTTC
TTCCTTTTCCCCACCCCACCCCCCAAGTTCGGGTGAAGGCCCAGGGCTCGCAGCCAACGTCGGGGCGGCA
GGCCCTGCCATAGCCTCAGGTTACTCATATATACTTTAGATTGATTTAAAACTTCATTTTTAATTTAAAA
GGATCTAGGTGAAGATCCTTTTTGATAATCTCATGACCAAAATCCCTTAACGTGAGTTTTCGTTCCACTG
AGCGTCAGACC
