>Addgene plasmid #105293 | pECFP-Rac1Y40C | depositor partial sequence | sequence record 199490 | Sequence of insert
GGCTGTACAAGTCCGGACTCAGATCTCGAGCTCAAGCTTCGAATTCCATGCAGGCCATCAAGTGTGTGGT
GGTGGGAGACGGAGCTGTAGGTAAAACTTGCCTACTGATCAGTTACACAACCAATGCATTTCCTGGAGAA
TATATCCCTACTGTCTTTGACAATTGTTCTGCCAATGTTATGGTAGATGGAAAACCGGTGAACCTGGGCT
TATGGGATACAGCTGGACAAGAAGATTATGACAGATTACGCCCCCTATCCTATCCGCAAACAGATGTGTT
CTTAATTTGCTTTTCCCTTGTGAGTCCTGCATCATTTGAAAATGTCCGTGCAAAGTGGTATCCTGAGGTG
CGGCACCACTGTCCCAACACTCCCATCATCCTAGTGGGAACTAAACTTGATCTTAGGGATGATAAAGACA
CGATCGAGAAACTGAAGGAGAAGAAGCTGACTCCCATCACCTATCCGCAGGGTCTAGCCATGGCTAAGGA
GATTGGTGCCGTAAAATACCTGGAGTGCTCGGCGCTCACACAGCGAGGCCTCAAGACAGTGTTTGACGAA
GCGATCCGAGCAGTCCTCTGCCCGCCTCCCGTGAAGAAGAGGAAGAGAAAATGCCTGCTGTTGTAAGGAT
CCACCGGATCTAGAT
